>Addgene plasmid #147473 | pN1-HsSmg7-K66ER163E-siRNAres-V5-SBP-MBP_S | depositor full sequence | sequence record 289920 | Full Sequence
TAGTTATTAATAGTAATCAATTACGGGGTCATTAGTTCATAGCCCATATATGGAGTTCCGCGTTACATAA
CTTACGGTAAATGGCCCGCCTGGCTGACCGCCCAACGACCCCCGCCCATTGACGTCAATAATGACGTATG
TTCCCATAGTAACGCCAATAGGGACTTTCCATTGACGTCAATGGGTGGAGTATTTACGGTAAACTGCCCA
CTTGGCAGTACATCAAGTGTATCATATGCCAAGTACGCCCCCTATTGACGTCAATGACGGTAAATGGCCC
GCCTGGCATTATGCCCAGTACATGACCTTATGGGACTTTCCTACTTGGCAGTACATCTACGTATTAGTCA
TCGCTATTACCATGGTGATGCGGTTTTGGCAGTACATCAATGGGCGTGGATAGCGGTTTGACTCACGGGG
ATTTCCAAGTCTCCACCCCATTGACGTCAATGGGAGTTTGTTTTGGCACCAAAATCAACGGGACTTTCCA
AAATGTCGTAACAACTCCGCCCCATTGACGCAAATGGGCGGTAGGCGTGTACGGTGGGAGGTCTATATAA
GCAGAGCTGGTTTAGTGAACCGTCAGATCCGCTAGCGCTACCGGACTCAGATCTCGAGCCCAACATGAGC
CTGCAGAGCGCGCAGTACCTCCGGCAGGCAGAAGTCCTGAAGGCTGACATGACAGATTCTAAGCTGGGTC
CAGCTGAAGTCTGGACATCCAGGCAGGCTCTGCAGGACCTGTACCAGAAAATGCTAGTTACCGATTTGGA
ATACGCTTTAGACAAGAAAGTAGAACAGGATCTCTGGAATCACGCCTTTGAAAATCAGATCACAACACTG
CAAGGCCAGGCAAAGAATCGAGCAAATCCGAATCGGAGTGAAGTTCAGGCAAACCTTTCTCTGTTCCTAG
AGGCAGCTAGTGGCTTCTATACTCAGTTATTACAAGAACTGTGTACAGTATTTAATGTAGATTTACCATG
CCGTGTGAAGTCTTCCCAATTGGGAATTATCAGCAATAAACAGACGCATACCAGCGCCATAGTGAAGCCA
CAGTCTAGCTCCTGTTCCTATATCTGCCAGCACTGCCTCGTCCACCTTGGAGACATTGCTGAATACAGAA
ACCAGACCAGCCAGGCAGAGTCCTACTATAGGCATGCAGCTCAGCTTGTCCCCTCCAATGGTCAGCCTTA
TAATCAGTTGGCTATCTTAGCTTCTTCCAAAGGAGACCATCTGACCACAATTTTCTACTACTGCAGAAGC
ATTGCTGTGAAGTTCCCTTTCCCAGCTGCCTCCACTAATCTGCAAAAAGCACTTTCTAAAGCACTGGAAA
GCCGAGATGAGGTGAAAACCAAGTGGGGTGTTTCTGACTTCATCAAGGCCTTTATTAAATTCCACGGTCA
TGTGTACCTGAGTAAGAGCTTGGAAAAGTTGAGCCCTCTTCGAGAGAAATTGGAAGAACAGTTTAAGAGG
CTGCTATTCCAAAAAGCTTTCAACTCTCAGCAGTTAGTTCATGTCACTGTCATTAACCTGTTTCAACTTC
ATCACCTTCGTGACTTTAGCAATGAAACCGAGCAGCACACTTATAGCCAAGATGAGCAGCTATGTTGGAC
ACAGTTGCTGGCCCTCTTTATGTCTTTTCTTGGCATCCTGTGCAAGTGTCCTCTACAGAATGAGTCTCAG
GAGGAGTCCTACAATGCCTATCCTCTTCCAGCAGTCAAGGTCTCCATGGACTGGCTAAGACTCAGACCCA
GGGTCTTTCAGGAGGCAGTGGTGGATGAAAGACAGTACATTTGGCCCTGGTTGATTTCCCTTCTGAATAG
TTTCCATCCCCATGAAGAGGACCTCTCAAGTATTAGTGCGACACCACTTCCAGAGGAGTTTGAATTACAA
GGATTTTTGGCATTGAGACCTTCTTTCAGGAACTTGGATTTTTCCAAAGGTCACCAGGGTATTACAGGGG
ACAAAGAAGGCCAGCAACGACGAATACGACAGCAACGCTTGATCTCTATAGGCAAATGGATTGCTGATAA
TCAGCCAAGGCTGATTCAGTGTGAAAATGAGGTAGGGAAATTGTTGTTTATCACAGAAATCCCAGAATTA
ATACTGGAAGACCCCAGTGAAGCCAAAGAGAACCTCATTCTGCAGGAAACATCTGTGATAGAGTCGCTGG
CTGCAGATGGGAGCCCAGGGCTAAAATCAGTGCTATCTACAAGCCGAAATTTAAGCAACAACTGTGACAC
AGGAGAGAAGCCAGTGGTTACCTTCAAAGAAAACATTAAGACACGAGAAGTGAACAGAGACCAAGGAAGA
AGTTTTCCTCCCAAAGAGGTAAAATCCCAGACAGAACTAAGAAAGACTCCAGTGTCTGAAGCCAGAAAAA
CACCTGTAACTCAAACCCCAACTCAAGCAAGTAACTCCCAGTTCATCCCCATTCATCACCCTGGAGCCTT
CCCTCCTCTTCCCAGCAGGCCAGGGTTTCCGCCCCCAACATATGTTATCCCCCCGCCTGTGGCATTTTCT
ATGGGCTCAGGTTACACCTTCCCAGCTGGTGTTTCTGTCCCAGGAACCTTTCTTCAGCCTACAGCTCACT
CTCCAGCAGGAAACCAGGTGCAAGCTGGGAAACAGTCCCACATTCCTTACAGCCAGCAACGGCCCTCTGG
ACCAGGGCCAATGAACCAGGGACCTCAACAATCACAGCCACCTTCCCAGCAACCCCTTACATCTTTACCA
GCTCAGCCTACTGCTCAAAGTACTAGTCAACTGCAGGTTCAAGCTCTAACTCAGCAACAACAATCCCCTA
CAAAAGCTGTGCCGGCTTTGGGGAAAAGCCCGCCTCACCACTCTGGATTCCAGCAGTATCAACAGGCAGA
TGCCTCCAAACAGCTGTGGAATCCCCCTCAGGTTCAAGGCCCATTAGGGAAAATTATGCCTGTGAAACAG
CCCTACTACCTTCAGACCCAAGACCCCATAAAACTGTTTGAGCCGTCATTGCAACCTCCTGTAATGCAGC
AGCAGCCTCTAGAAAAAAAAATGAAGCCTTTTCCCATGGAGCCATATAACCATAATCCCTCAGAAGTCAA
GGTCCCAGAATTCTACTGGGATTCTTCCTACAGCATGGCTGATAACAGATCTGTAATGGCACAGCAAGCA
AACATAGACCGCAGGGGCAAACGGTCACCAGGAATCTTCCGTCCAGAGCAGGATCCTGTACCCAGAATGC
CGTTTGAGAAATCCTTATTGGAGAAGCCCTCAGAGCTCATGTCACATTCATCCTCTTTCCTGTCCCTCAC
CGGATTCTCTCTCAATCAGGAAAGATACCCAAATAATAGTATGTTCAATGAGGTATATGGGAAAAACCTG
ACATCCAGCTCCAAAGCAGAACTCAGTCCCTCAATGGCCCCCCAGGAAACATCTCTGTATTCCCTTTTTG
AAGGGACTCCGTGGTCTCCATCACTTCCTGCCAGTTCAGATCATTCAACACCAGCCAGCCAGTCTCCTCA
TTCCTCTAACCCAAGCAGCCTACCCAGCTCTCCTCCAACACACAACCATAATTCTGTTCCATTCTCCAAT
TTTGGACCCATTGGGACTCCAGATAACAGGGATAGAAGGACTGCAGATCGGTGGAAAACTGATAAGCCAG
CCATGGGTGGGTTTGGCATTGATTATCTCTCAGCAACGTCATCCTCTGAGAGCAGTTGGCATCAGGCCAG
CACTCCGAGTGGCACCTGGACAGGCCATGGCCCTTCCATGGAGGATTCCTCTGCTGTCCTCATGGAAAGC
CTAAAGTCTATCTGGTCCAGTTCCATGATGCATCCTGGACCTTCTGCTCTGGAGCAGCTGTTAATGCAGC
AGAAGCAGAAACAGCAACGGGGACAAGGCACCATGAACCCTCCACACTCCCGGGATCCACCGGTCCCTCC
AGGTAAGCCTATCCCTAACCCTCTCCTCGGTCTCGATTCTACGCCCGGAAGCGGTAGCGGTACCATGGAC
GAGAAGACCACCGGCTGGGGGGGCGGCCACGTGGTGGAGGGCCTGGCCGGCGAGCTGGAGCAGCTGCGGG
CCAGGCTGGAGCACCACCCTCAGGGCCAGCGGGAGCCCTCCGGCGGCTGCAAGCCCCTCGACATGAAAAT
CGAAGAAGGTAAACTGGTAATCTGGATTAACGGCGATAAAGGCTATAACGGTCTCGCTGAAGTCGGTAAG
AAATTCGAGAAAGATACCGGAATTAAAGTCACCGTTGAGCATCCGGATAAACTGGAAGAGAAATTCCCGC
AGGTTGCGGCAACTGGCGATGGCCCTGACATTATCTTCTGGGCACACGACCGCTTTGGTGGCTACGCTCA
ATCTGGCCTGTTGGCTGAAATCACCCCGGACAAAGCGTTCCAGGACAAGCTGTATCCGTTTACCTGGGAT
GCCGTACGTTACAACGGCAAGCTGATTGCTTACCCGATCGCTGTTGAAGCGTTATCGCTGATTTATAACA
AAGATCTGCTGCCGAACCCGCCAAAAACCTGGGAAGAGATCCCGGCGCTGGATAAAGAACTGAAAGCGAA
AGGTAAGAGCGCGCTGATGTTCAACCTGCAAGAACCGTACTTCACCTGGCCGCTGATTGCTGCTGACGGG
GGTTATGCGTTCAAGTATGAAAACGGCAAGTACGACATTAAAGACGTGGGCGTGGATAACGCTGGCGCGA
AAGCGGGTCTGACCTTCCTGGTTGACCTGATTAAAAGCAAACACATGAATGCAGACACCGATTACTCCAT
CGCAGAAGCTGCCTTTAATAAAGGCGAAACAGCGATGACCATCAACGGCCCGTGGGCATGGTCCAACATC
GACACCAGCAAAGTGAATTATGGTGTAACGGTACTGCCGACCTTCAAGGGTCAACCATCCAAACCGTTCG
TTGGCGTGCTGAGCGCAGGTATTAACGCCGCCAGTCCGAACAAAGAGCTGGCGAAAGAGTTCCTCGAAAA
CTATCTGCTGACTGATGAAGGTCTGGAAGCGGTTAATAAAGACAAACCGCTGGGTGCCGTAGCGCTGAAG
TCTTACGAGGAAGAGTTGGCGAAAGATCCACGTATTGCCGCCACCATGGAAAACGCCCAGAAAGGTGAAA
TCATGCCGAACATCCCGCAGATGTCCGCTTTCTGGTATGCCGTGCGTACTGCGGTGATCAACGCCGCCAG
CGGTCGTCAGACTGTCGATGAAGCCCTGAAAGACTAAGCGGCCGCGACTCTAGATCATAATCAGCCATAC
CACATTTGTAGAGGTTTTACTTGCTTTAAAAAACCTCCCACACCTCCCCCTGAACCTGAAACATAAAATG
AATGCAATTGTTGTTGTTAACTTGTTTATTGCAGCTTATAATGGTTACAAATAAAGCAATAGCATCACAA
ATTTCACAAATAAAGCATTTTTTTCACTGCATTCTAGTTGTGGTTTGTCCAAACTCATCAATGTATCTTA
AGGCGTAAATTGTAAGCGTTAATATTTTGTTAAAATTCGCGTTAAATTTTTGTTAAATCAGCTCATTTTT
TAACCAATAGGCCGAAATCGGCAAAATCCCTTATAAATCAAAAGAATAGACCGAGATAGGGT
[37 nt withheld, positions 5593-5629]
AAAGAACGTGGACTCCAACGTCAAAGG
[49 nt withheld, positions 5657-5705]
T
[91 nt withheld, positions 5707-5797]
G
[124 nt withheld, positions 5799-5922]
CAGGTGGCACTTTTCGGGGAAATGTGCGCGGAACCCCTATTTGTTTATTTTTCTAAATACATTCAAATAT
GTATCCGCTCATGAGACAATAACCCTGATAAATGCTTCAATAATATTGAAAAAGGAAGAGTCCTGAGGCG
GAAAGAACCAGCTGTGGAATGTGTGTCAGTTAGGGTGTGGAAAGTCCCCAGGCTCCCCAGCAGGCAGAAG
TATGCAAAGCATGCATCTCAATTAGTCAGCAACCAGGTGTGGAAAGTCCCCAGGCTCCCCAGCAGGCAGA
AGTATGCAAAGCATGCATCTCAATTAGTCAGCAACCATAGTCCCGCCCCTAACTCCGCCCATCCCGCCCC
TAACTCCGCCCAGTTCCGCCCATTCTCCGCCCCATGGCTGACTAATTTTTTTTATTTATGCAGAGGCCGA
GGCCGCCTCGGCCTCTGAGCTATTCCAGAAGTAGTGAGGAGGCTTTTTTGGAGGCCTAGGCTTTTGCAAA
GATCGATCAAGAGACAGGATGAGGATCGTTTCGCATGATTGAACAAGATGGATTGCACGCAGGTTCTCCG
GCCGCTTGGGTGGAGAGGCTATTCGGCTATGACTGGGCACAACAGACAATCGGCTGCTCTGATGCCGCCG
TGTTCCGGCTGTCAGCGCAGGGGCGCCCGGTTCTTTTTGTCAAGACCGACCTGTCCGGTGCCCTGAATGA
ACTGCAAGACGAGGCAGCGCGGCTATCGTGGCTGGCCACGACGGGCGTTCCTTGCGCAGCTGTGCTCGAC
GTTGTCACTGAAGCGGGAAGGGACTGGCTGCTATTGGGCGAAGTGCCGGGGCAGGATCTCCTGTCATCTC
ACCTTGCTCCTGCCGAGAAAGTATCCATCATGGCTGATGCAATGCGGCGGCTGCATACGCTTGATCCGGC
TACCTGCCCATTCGACCACCAAGCGAAACATCGCATCGAGCGAGCACGTACTCGGATGGAAGCCGGTCTT
GTCGATCAGGATGATCTGGACGAAGAGCATCAGGGGCTCGCGCCAGCCGAACTGTTCGCCAGGCTCAAGG
CGAGCATGCCCGACGGCGAGGATCTCGTCGTGACCCATGGCGATGCCTGCTTGCCGAATATCATGGTGGA
AAATGGCCGCTTTTCTGGATTCATCGACTGTGGCCGGCTGGGTGTGGCGGACCGCTATCAGGACATAGCG
TTGGCTACCCGTGATATTGCTGAAGAGCTTGGCGGCGAATGGGCTGACCGCTTCCTCGTGCTTTACGGTA
TCGCCGCTCCCGATTCGCAGCGCATCGCCTTCTATCGCCTTCTTGACGAGTTCTTCTGAGCGGGACTCTG
GGGTTCGAAATGACCGACCAAGCGACGCCCAACCTGCCATCACGAGATTTCGATTCCACCGCCGCCTTCT
ATGAAAGGTTGGGCTTCGGAATCGTTTTCCGGGACGCCGGCTGGATGATCCTCCAGCGCGGGGATCTCAT
GCTGGAGTTCTTCGCCCACCCTAGGGGGAGGCTAACTGAAACACGGAAGGAGACAATACCGGAAGGAACC
CGCGCTATGACGGCAATAAAAAGACAGAATAAAACGCACGGTGTTGGGTCGTTTGTTCATAAACGCGGGG
TTCGGTCCCAGGGCTGGCACTCTGTCGATACCCCACCGAGACCCCATTGGGGCCAATACGCCCGCGTTTC
TTCCTTTTCCCCACCCCACCCCCCAAGTTCGGGTGAAGGCCCAGGGCTCGCAGCCAACGTCGGGGCGGCA
GGCCCTGCCATAGCCTCAGGTTACTCATATATACTTTAGATTGATTTAAAACTTCATTTTTAATTTAAAA
GGATCTAGGTGAAGATCCTTTTTGATAATCTCATGACCAAAATCCCTTAACGTGAGTTTTCGTTCCACTG
AGCGTCAGACCCCGTAGAAAAGATCAAAGGATCTTCTTGAGATCCTTTTTTTCTGCGCGTAATCTGCTGC
TTGCAAACAAAAAAACCACCGCTACCAGCGGTGGTTTGTTTGCCGGATCAAGAGCTACCAACTCTTTTTC
CGAAGGTAACTGGCTTCAGCAGAGCGCAGATACCAAATACTGTCCTTCTAGTGTAGCCGTAGTTAGGCCA
CCACTTCAAGAACTCTGTAGCACCGCCTACATACCTCGCTCTGCTAATCCTGTTACCAGTGGCTGCTGCC
AGTGGCGATAAGTCGTGTCTTACCGGGTTGGACTCAAGACGATAGTTACCGGATAAGGCGCAGCGGTCGG
GCTGAACGGGGGGTTCGTGCACACAGCCCAGCTTGGAGCGAACGACCTACACCGAACTGAGATACCTACA
GCGTGAGCTATGAGAAAGCGCCACGCTTCCCGAAGGGAGAAAGGCGGACAGGTATCCGGTAAGCGGCAGG
GTCGGAACAGGAGAGCGCACGAGGGAGCTTCCAGGGGGAAACGCCTGGTATCTTTATAGTCCTGTCGGGT
TTCGCCACCTCTGACTTGAGCGTCGATTTTTGTGATGCTCGTCAGGGGGGCGGAGCCTATGGAAAAACGC
CAGCAACGCGGCCTTTTTACGGTTCCTGGCCTTTTGCTGGCCTTTTGCTCACATGTTCTTTCCTGCGTTA
TCCCCTGATTCTGTGGATAACCGTATTACCGCCATGCAT
Features (pLannotate 1.2.2; 17 found; start..end, strand, type, name):
     61..364     +  enhancer       CMV enhancer: human cytomegalovirus immediate early enhancer
    365..568     +  promoter       CMV promoter: human cytomegalovirus (CMV) immediate early promoter
    591..619     +  misc_feature   MCS (fragment): multiple cloning site
    625..3897    +  CDS            SMG7: SMG7_HUMAN - Also known as C1orf16, EST1C, KIAA0250. Experimental evidence at protein level: Swiss-Prot protein existence level 1. Plays a role in nonsense-mediated mRNA decay. Recruits UPF1 to cytoplasmic mRNA decay bodies. Together with SMG5 is thought to provide a link to the mRNA degradation machinery involving exonucleolytic pathways, and to serve as an adapter for UPF1 to protein phosphatase 2A (PP2A), thereby triggering UPF1 dephosphorylation. From Homo sapiens (Human).
   3922..3963    +  CDS            V5 tag: epitope tag from simian virus 5
   3985..4098    +  CDS            SBP: streptavidin-binding peptide selected from a peptide library; binds streptavidin with nanomolar affinity (Keefe et al., 2001)
   4123..5214    +  CDS            MBP: maltose binding protein from E. coli; malE (mutated); This version of the gene does not encode a signal sequence, so MBP will remain in the cytosol.
   5233..5316    +  CDS            large T antigen (fragment): large T antigen from SV40 (simian virus 40)
   5339..5460    +  polyA_signal   SV40 poly(A) signal: SV40 polyadenylation signal
   5494..5922    -  rep_origin     f1 ori (sequence partly withheld): f1 bacteriophage origin of replication; arrow indicates direction of (+) strand synthesis
   5949..6053    +  promoter       AmpR promoter: bla
   6055..6412    +  promoter       SV40 promoter: SV40 enhancer and early promoter
   6447..7241    +  CDS            NeoR/KanR: aminoglycoside phosphotransferase from Tn5; aph(3')-II (or nptII); confers resistance to neomycin, kanamycin, and G418 (Geneticin®)
   7262..7414    +  CDS            ble (fragment): BLE_KLEPN - Experimental evidence at protein level: Swiss-Prot protein existence level 1. Binding protein with a strong affinity to the bleomycin family of antibiotics. Binds to CL990; an antimitotic-antibiotic compound. From Klebsiella pneumoniae.
   7473..7520    +  polyA_signal   HSV TK poly(A) signal: herpes simplex virus thymidine kinase polyadenylation signal (Cole and Stacy, 1985)
   7611..7627    -  polyA_signal   bGH poly(A) signal (fragment): bovine growth hormone polyadenylation signal
   7849..8437    +  rep_origin     ori: high-copy-number ColE1/pMB1/pBR322/pUC origin of replication
