[The description below was written by a language model from this plasmid's Addgene catalogue record and pLannotate feature annotations shown in this document.]
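Description:
pN1-HsSmg7-K66ER163E-siRNAres-V5-SBP-MBP_S is an 8,551-nt mammalian expression plasmid encoding a mutant form of human SMG7, a factor in nonsense-mediated mRNA decay (NMD) that acts together with SMG5 to link phosphorylated UPF1 to the mRNA degradation machinery. The backbone is listed as unknown, although the "pN1" name and the annotated parts indicate a layout for C-terminal fusions. The plasmid replicates in E. coli at high copy from a ColE1/pUC-type origin and also carries an f1 origin. A single NeoR/KanR (Tn5 aminoglycoside phosphotransferase) cassette sits downstream of both a bacterial bla promoter and the SV40 enhancer/early promoter and ends with the HSV TK polyadenylation signal. It therefore gives kanamycin resistance in bacteria and could support G418 selection in mammalian cells. Short annotated fragments of ble, the bGH poly(A) signal and SV40 large T antigen appear to be backbone remnants rather than functional units.

The CMV immediate-early enhancer and promoter drive the SMG7 open reading frame, which is followed in series by a V5 epitope tag, a streptavidin-binding peptide (SBP) and signal-sequence-less E. coli maltose-binding protein, with an SV40 poly(A) signal terminating the transcript. As the name indicates, the insert carries the K66E and R163E substitutions and is siRNA-resistant. The record also lists three silent changes and a V854I difference relative to the isoform 2 reference. The tag combination suits immunodetection and streptavidin-based pulldown. siRNA resistance would allow the mutant to be expressed in cells depleted of endogenous SMG7, for example in complementation assays of NMD, consistent with the associated study of the 14-3-3-like domains of the SMG5–SMG7 heterodimer. The record does not describe the functional effect of the two point mutations.
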