Addgene plasmid #147473: pN1-HsSmg7-K66ER163E-siRNAres-V5-SBP-MBP_S
Purpose: Mammalian Expression of HsSmg7-K66ER163E-siRNAres
Depositing lab: Elisa Izaurralde. Depositing organization: Max Planck Institute for Developmental Biology. Publication: An unusual arrangement of two 14-3-3-like domains in the SMG5-SMG7 heterodimer is required for efficient nonsense-mediated mRNA decay. Jonas S, Weichenrieder O, Izaurralde E. Genes Dev. 2013 Jan 15;27(2):211-25. doi: 10.1101/gad.206672.112. PubMed 23348841.
Backbone
  Vector backbone: Unknown
  Vector type: Mammalian Expression
Growth in bacteria
  Bacterial resistance: Kanamycin, 50 μg/mL
  Growth temperature: 37°C
  Growth strain: DH5alpha
  Copy number: High Copy
Gene/Insert
  Gene/Insert name: HsSmg7-K66ER163E-siRNAres
  Species: H. sapiens (human)
  Mutation: three silent mutation G216A, T1185C, A1521G and one non silent mutations V854I compared to the sequence given by NCBI: NM_201568.1 isoform2.
  Entrez Gene: SMG7 (a.k.a. C1orf16, EST1C, SGA56M)
  Cloning method: Unknown
Terms and licenses: Academic/Nonprofit Terms; Industry Terms: Not Available to Industry
Depositor comments: Plasmids from this collection were made available to the research community and donated after the lab closed. Please note that the sequence provided by the depositing laboratory may be theoretical/predicted or based on Sanger sequencing results. There may be discrepancies between sequencing results obtained by Addgene and the depositor sequence. If an Addgene verified sequence is not available, please contact before placing your order to request that our lab fully sequence the plasmid.
How to cite: pN1-HsSmg7-K66ER163E-siRNAres-V5-SBP-MBP_S was a gift from Elisa Izaurralde (Addgene plasmid # 147473 ; http://n2t.net/addgene:147473 ; RRID:Addgene_147473)
